Addgene plasmid #200980: pcDNA3-EFNB2-RBD-Fc (D62Q-Q130L-V167L)
Purpose: Mammalian expression plasmid for soluble EFNB2 (D62Q-Q130L-V167L specificity mutant) fused to IgG1 Fc
Depositing lab: Erik Procko. Depositing organization: University of Illinois at Urbana-Champaign. Publication: Sequence basis for selectivity of ephrin-B2 ligand for Eph receptors and pathogenic henipavirus G glycoproteins. Narayanan KK, Amaya M, Tsang N, Yin R, Jays A, Broder CC, Shukla D, Procko E. J Virol. 2023 Nov 30;97(11):e0062123. doi: 10.1128/jvi.00621-23. Epub 2023 Oct 16. PubMed 37931130.
Backbone
  Vector backbone: pcDNA3
  Backbone size w/o insert (bp): 5332
  Total vector size (bp): 6526
  Vector type: Mammalian Expression
  Selectable markers: Neomycin (select with G418)
Growth in bacteria
  Bacterial resistance: Ampicillin, 100 μg/mL
  Growth temperature: 37°C
  Growth strain: DH5alpha
  Copy number: High Copy
Gene/Insert
  Gene/Insert name: EFNB2 (alt name: EphrinB2)
  Species: H. sapiens (human)
  Insert size (bp): 1194
  Mutation: Soluble Receptor-Binding Domain; D62Q-Q130L-V167L mutation for increased specificity to henipaviral G proteins
  GenBank ID: NP_004084.1
  Entrez Gene: EFNB2 (a.k.a. EPLG5, HTKL, Htk-L, LERK5, ephrin-B2)
  Promoter: CMV
  Tag / fusion protein: IgG1 Fc (C terminal on insert)
  Cloning method: Restriction Enzyme; 5′ cloning site NheI (not destroyed); 3′ cloning site XhoI (not destroyed)
  Sequencing primers: 5′ CMV forward; 3′ BGH reverse
Terms and licenses: Academic/Nonprofit Terms; Industry Terms: Not Available to Industry
Depositor comments: Please visit https://doi.org/10.1101/2023.04.26.538420 for bioRxiv preprint.
How to cite: pcDNA3-EFNB2-RBD-Fc (D62Q-Q130L-V167L) was a gift from Erik Procko (Addgene plasmid # 200980 ; http://n2t.net/addgene:200980 ; RRID:Addgene_200980)
