[The description below was written by a language model from this plasmid's Addgene catalogue record and pLannotate feature annotations shown in this document.]
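Description:
pcDNA3-EFNB2-RBD-Fc (D62Q-Q130L-V167L) is a mammalian expression plasmid of about 6.5 kb built on the pcDNA3 backbone. It produces a soluble form of human ephrin-B2 (EFNB2) fused at its C terminus to the Fc region of human IgG1. It is maintained in E. coli through a high-copy ColE1/pUC-type origin and selected with ampicillin via the β-lactamase gene. An f1 origin is also present, which in principle allows single-stranded DNA production. For mammalian cells, an SV40 early promoter drives the neomycin phosphotransferase gene followed by an SV40 polyadenylation signal, so stable transfectants can be selected with G418. Small annotated fragments, including ble, lacI, the lac promoter/operator, bom and a short HIV-1 LTR match, appear to be backbone remnants or chance similarity hits rather than functional parts.

The expression cassette uses the CMV immediate-early enhancer and promoter, followed by a T7 promoter, with the insert cloned between NheI and XhoI and terminated by the bovine growth hormone polyadenylation signal. The roughly 1.2 kb insert encodes only the receptor-binding domain of EFNB2 rather than the full membrane-anchored ligand, joined to the IgG1 constant region. An Fc fusion of this kind typically dimerises the protein and allows capture or detection with Fc-binding reagents. The EFNB2 portion carries three substitutions, D62Q, Q130L and V167L, which the record describes as increasing specificity for henipavirus G glycoproteins. Ephrin-B2 is both a ligand for Eph receptors and the cell entry receptor for Hendra and Nipah viruses. The construct is therefore suited to expressing a decoy-like soluble protein for studying selective binding to viral attachment proteins versus the native Eph receptors.
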