Features (pLannotate 1.2.2; 21 found; start..end, strand, type, name):
     18..347     +  promoter       SV40 promoter: SV40 enhancer and early promoter
    414..1205    +  CDS            neo: KKA2_KLEPN - Also known as kan, nptII. Experimental evidence at protein level: Swiss-Prot protein existence level 1. Resistance to kanamycin, neomycin, paromomycin, ribostamycin, butirosin and gentamicin B. From Klebsiella pneumoniae.
   1229..1387    +  CDS            ble (fragment): BLE_KLEPN - Experimental evidence at protein level: Swiss-Prot protein existence level 1. Binding protein with a strong affinity to the bleomycin family of antibiotics. Binds to CL990; an antimitotic-antibiotic compound. From Klebsiella pneumoniae.
   1382..1503    +  polyA_signal   SV40 poly(A) signal: SV40 polyadenylation signal
   1576..1592    -  protein_bind   lac operator: The lac repressor binds to the lac operator to inhibit transcription in E. coli. This inhibition can be relieved by adding lactose or isopropyl-β-D-thiogalactopyranoside (IPTG). lac repressor encoded by lacI
   1600..1630    -  promoter       lac promoter: promoter for the E. coli lac operon
   1645..1666    -  protein_bind   CAP binding site: CAP binding activates transcription in the presence of cAMP. E. coli catabolite activator protein
   1679..1771    -  CDS            lacI (fragment): lac repressor; lacI; The lac repressor binds to the lac operator to inhibit transcription in E. coli. This inhibition can be relieved by adding lactose or isopropyl-β-D-thiogalactopyranoside (IPTG).
   1954..2542    -  rep_origin     ori: high-copy-number ColE1/pMB1/pBR322/pUC origin of replication
   2713..3573    -  CDS            AmpR: β-lactamase; bla; confers resistance to ampicillin, carbenicillin, and related antibiotics
   3574..3678    -  promoter       AmpR promoter: bla
   3737..3789    -  misc_feature   bom (fragment): basis of mobility region from pBR322
   3944..4323    +  enhancer       CMV enhancer: human cytomegalovirus immediate early enhancer
   4324..4527    +  promoter       CMV promoter: human cytomegalovirus (CMV) immediate early promoter
   4523..4556    +  LTR            5' LTR (truncated) (fragment): truncated 5' long terminal repeat (LTR) from HIV-1
   4572..4590    +  promoter       T7 promoter: promoter for bacteriophage T7 RNA polymerase
   4685..5155    +  CDS            EFNB2 (fragment): EFNB2_HUMAN - Also known as EPLG5, HTKL, LERK5. Experimental evidence at protein level: Swiss-Prot protein existence level 1. (Microbial infection) Acts as a receptor for Hendra virus and Nipah virus. From Homo sapiens (Human).
   5105..5785    +  CDS            IGHG1 (fragment): IGHG1_HUMAN - Experimental evidence at protein level: Swiss-Prot protein existence level 1. Constant region of immunoglobulin heavy chains. Immunoglobulins, also known as antibodies, are membrane-bound or secreted glycoproteins produced by B lymphocytes. In the recognition phase of humoral immunity, the membrane-bound immunoglobulins serve as receptors which, upon binding of a specific antigen, trigger the clonal expansion and differentiation of B lymphocytes into immunoglobulins- secreting plasma cells. Secreted immunoglobulins mediate the effector phase of humoral immunity, which results in
   5835..6059    +  polyA_signal   bGH poly(A) signal: bovine growth hormone polyadenylation signal
   6063..6084    +  promoter       SV40 promoter (fragment): SV40 enhancer and early promoter
   6105..4       +  rep_origin     f1 ori (across the origin) (sequence partly withheld): f1 bacteriophage origin of replication; arrow indicates direction of (+) strand synthesis
>Addgene plasmid #200980 | pcDNA3-EFNB2-RBD-Fc (D62Q-Q130L-V167L) | addgene full sequence | sequence record 396673 | Addgene NGS Result
AATTAATTCTGTGGAATGTGTGTCAGTTAGGGTGTGGAAAGTCCCCAGGCTCCCCAGCAGGCAGAAGTAT
GCAAAGCATGCATCTCAATTAGTCAGCAACCAGGTGTGGAAAGTCCCCAGGCTCCCCAGCAGGCAGAAGT
ATGCAAAGCATGCATCTCAATTAGTCAGCAACCATAGTCCCGCCCCTAACTCCGCCCATCCCGCCCCTAA
CTCCGCCCAGTTCCGCCCATTCTCCGCCCCATGGCTGACTAATTTTTTTTATTTATGCAGAGGCCGAGGC
CGCCTCTGCCTCTGAGCTATTCCAGAAGTAGTGAGGAGGCTTTTTTGGAGGCCTAGGCTTTTGCAAAAAG
CTCCCGGGAGCTTGTATATCCATTTTCGGATCTGATCAAGAGACAGGATGAGGATCGTTTCGCATGATTG
AACAAGATGGATTGCACGCAGGTTCTCCGGCCGCTTGGGTGGAGAGGCTATTCGGCTATGACTGGGCACA
ACAGACAATCGGCTGCTCTGATGCCGCCGTGTTCCGGCTGTCAGCGCAGGGGCGCCCGGTTCTTTTTGTC
AAGACCGACCTGTCCGGTGCCCTGAATGAACTGCAGGACGAGGCAGCGCGGCTATCGTGGCTGGCCACGA
CGGGCGTTCCTTGCGCAGCTGTGCTCGACGTTGTCACTGAAGCGGGAAGGGACTGGCTGCTATTGGGCGA
AGTGCCGGGGCAGGATCTCCTGTCATCTCACCTTGCTCCTGCCGAGAAAGTATCCATCATGGCTGATGCA
ATGCGGCGGCTGCATACGCTTGATCCGGCTACCTGCCCATTCGACCACCAAGCGAAACATCGCATCGAGC
GAGCACGTACTCGGATGGAAGCCGGTCTTGTCGATCAGGATGATCTGGACGAAGAGCATCAGGGGCTCGC
GCCAGCCGAACTGTTCGCCAGGCTCAAGGCGCGCATGCCCGACGGCGAGGATCTCGTCGTGACCCATGGC
GATGCCTGCTTGCCGAATATCATGGTGGAAAATGGCCGCTTTTCTGGATTCATCGACTGTGGCCGGCTGG
GTGTGGCGGACCGCTATCAGGACATAGCGTTGGCTACCCGTGATATTGCTGAAGAGCTTGGCGGCGAATG
GGCTGACCGCTTCCTCGTGCTTTACGGTATCGCCGCTCCCGATTCGCAGCGCATCGCCTTCTATCGCCTT
CTTGACGAGTTCTTCTGAGCGGGACTCTGGGGTTCGAAATGACCGACCAAGCGACGCCCAACCTGCCATC
ACGAGATTTCGATTCCACCGCCGCCTTCTATGAAAGGTTGGGCTTCGGAATCGTTTTCCGGGACGCCGGC
TGGATGATCCTCCAGCGCGGGGATCTCATGCTGGAGTTCTTCGCCCACCCCAACTTGTTTATTGCAGCTT
ATAATGGTTACAAATAAAGCAATAGCATCACAAATTTCACAAATAAAGCATTTTTTTCACTGCATTCTAG
TTGTGGTTTGTCCAAACTCATCAATGTATCTTATCATGTCTGTATACCGTCGACCTCTAGCTAGAGCTTG
GCGTAATCATGGTCATAGCTGTTTCCTGTGTGAAATTGTTATCCGCTCACAATTCCACACAACATACGAG
CCGGAAGCATAAAGTGTAAAGCCTGGGGTGCCTAATGAGTGAGCTAACTCACATTAATTGCGTTGCGCTC
ACTGCCCGCTTTCCAGTCGGGAAACCTGTCGTGCCAGCTGCATTAATGAATCGGCCAACGCGCGGGGAGA
GGCGGTTTGCGTATTGGGCGCTCTTCCGCTTCCTCGCTCACTGACTCGCTGCGCTCGGTCGTTCGGCTGC
GGCGAGCGGTATCAGCTCACTCAAAGGCGGTAATACGGTTATCCACAGAATCAGGGGATAACGCAGGAAA
GAACATGTGAGCAAAAGGCCAGCAAAAGGCCAGGAACCGTAAAAAGGCCGCGTTGCTGGCGTTTTTCCAT
AGGCTCCGCCCCCCTGACGAGCATCACAAAAATCGACGCTCAAGTCAGAGGTGGCGAAACCCGACAGGAC
TATAAAGATACCAGGCGTTTCCCCCTGGAAGCTCCCTCGTGCGCTCTCCTGTTCCGACCCTGCCGCTTAC
CGGATACCTGTCCGCCTTTCTCCCTTCGGGAAGCGTGGCGCTTTCTCATAGCTCACGCTGTAGGTATCTC
AGTTCGGTGTAGGTCGTTCGCTCCAAGCTGGGCTGTGTGCACGAACCCCCCGTTCAGCCCGACCGCTGCG
CCTTATCCGGTAACTATCGTCTTGAGTCCAACCCGGTAAGACACGACTTATCGCCACTGGCAGCAGCCAC
TGGTAACAGGATTAGCAGAGCGAGGTATGTAGGCGGTGCTACAGAGTTCTTGAAGTGGTGGCCTAACTAC
GGCTACACTAGAAGAACAGTATTTGGTATCTGCGCTCTGCTGAAGCCAGTTACCTTCGGAAAAAGAGTTG
GTAGCTCTTGATCCGGCAAACAAACCACCGCTGGTAGCGGTGGTTTTTTTGTTTGCAAGCAGCAGATTAC
GCGCAGAAAAAAAGGATCTCAAGAAGATCCTTTGATCTTTTCTACGGGGTCTGACGCTCAGTGGAACGAA
AACTCACGTTAAGGGATTTTGGTCATGAGATTATCAAAAAGGATCTTCACCTAGATCCTTTTAAATTAAA
AATGAAGTTTTAAATCAATCTAAAGTATATATGAGTAAACTTGGTCTGACAGTTACCAATGCTTAATCAG
TGAGGCACCTATCTCAGCGATCTGTCTATTTCGTTCATCCATAGTTGCCTGACTCCCCGTCGTGTAGATA
ACTACGATACGGGAGGGCTTACCATCTGGCCCCAGTGCTGCAATGATACCGCGAGACCCACGCTCACCGG
CTCCAGATTTATCAGCAATAAACCAGCCAGCCGGAAGGGCCGAGCGCAGAAGTGGTCCTGCAACTTTATC
CGCCTCCATCCAGTCTATTAATTGTTGCCGGGAAGCTAGAGTAAGTAGTTCGCCAGTTAATAGTTTGCGC
AACGTTGTTGCCATTGCTACAGGCATCGTGGTGTCACGCTCGTCGTTTGGTATGGCTTCATTCAGCTCCG
GTTCCCAACGATCAAGGCGAGTTACATGATCCCCCATGTTGTGCAAAAAAGCGGTTAGCTCCTTCGGTCC
TCCGATCGTTGTCAGAAGTAAGTTGGCCGCAGTGTTATCACTCATGGTTATGGCAGCACTGCATAATTCT
CTTACTGTCATGCCATCCGTAAGATGCTTTTCTGTGACTGGTGAGTACTCAACCAAGTCATTCTGAGAAT
AGTGTATGCGGCGACCGAGTTGCTCTTGCCCGGCGTCAATACGGGATAATACCGCGCCACATAGCAGAAC
TTTAAAAGTGCTCATCATTGGAAAACGTTCTTCGGGGCGAAAACTCTCAAGGATCTTACCGCTGTTGAGA
TCCAGTTCGATGTAACCCACTCGTGCACCCAACTGATCTTCAGCATCTTTTACTTTCACCAGCGTTTCTG
GGTGAGCAAAAACAGGAAGGCAAAATGCCGCAAAAAAGGGAATAAGGGCGACACGGAAATGTTGAATACT
CATACTCTTCCTTTTTCAATATTATTGAAGCATTTATCAGGGTTATTGTCTCATGAGCGGATACATATTT
GAATGTATTTAGAAAAATAAACAAATAGGGGTTCCGCGCACATTTCCCCGAAAAGTGCCACCTGACGTCG
ACGGATCGGGAGATCTCCCGATCCCCTATGGTGCACTCTCAGTACAATCTGCTCTGATGCCGCATAGTTA
AGCCAGTATCTGCTCCCTGCTTGTGTGTTGGAGGTCGCTGAGTAGTGCGCGAGCAAAATTTAAGCTACAA
CAAGGCAAGGCTTGACCGACAATTGCATGAAGAATCTGCTTAGGGTTAGGCGTTTTGCGCTGCTTCGCGA
TGTACGGGCCAGATATACGCGTTGACATTGATTATTGACTAGTTATTAATAGTAATCAATTACGGGGTCA
TTAGTTCATAGCCCATATATGGAGTTCCGCGTTACATAACTTACGGTAAATGGCCCGCCTGGCTGACCGC
CCAACGACCCCCGCCCATTGACGTCAATAATGACGTATGTTCCCATAGTAACGCCAATAGGGACTTTCCA
TTGACGTCAATGGGTGGAGTATTTACGGTAAACTGCCCACTTGGCAGTACATCAAGTGTATCATATGCCA
AGTACGCCCCCTATTGACGTCAATGACGGTAAATGGCCCGCCTGGCATTATGCCCAGTACATGACCTTAT
GGGACTTTCCTACTTGGCAGTACATCTACGTATTAGTCATCGCTATTACCATGGTGATGCGGTTTTGGCA
GTACATCAATGGGCGTGGATAGCGGTTTGACTCACGGGGATTTCCAAGTCTCCACCCCATTGACGTCAAT
GGGAGTTTGTTTTGGCACCAAAATCAACGGGACTTTCCAAAATGTCGTAACAACTCCGCCCCATTGACGC
AAATGGGCGGTAGGCGTGTACGGTGGGAGGTCTATATAAGCAGAGCTCTCTGGCTAACTAGAGAACCCAC
TGCTTACTGGCTTATCGAAATTAATACGACTCACTATAGGGAGACCCAAGCTGGCTAGCGCCACCATGCC
AATGGGCTCTCTTCAACCCCTGGCGACACTTTACCTGCTTGGAATGCTCGTTGCCTCCGTGTTGGCGATC
GTGTTGGAGCCCATATATTGGAATAGCTCCAATTCAAAATTTCTGCCAGGACAGGGACTCGTTCTCTATC
CTCAAATCGGCGACAAATTGCAGATTATATGCCCTAAGGTTGACTCTAAGACTGTTGGGCAGTATGAGTA
TTATAAAGTGTATATGGTAGATAAGGATCAGGCGGATCGCTGTACTATCAAAAAAGAGAATACGCCTCTT
CTGAACTGTGCGAAACCCGATCAAGATATTAAATTTACAATTAAGTTTCAAGAATTTTCACCTAATTTGT
GGGGTCTTGAGTTCCTGAAGAACAAAGACTATTACATCATTAGCACCTCCAACGGAAGCCTTGAGGGTCT
GGATAATCAGGAAGGTGGAGTTTGTCAAACTCGCGCCATGAAAATTCTGATGAAGCTGGGATCCGACAAA
ACTCACACATGCCCACCGTGCCCAGCACCTGAACTCCTGGGGGGACCGTCAGTCTTCCTCTTCCCCCCAA
AACCCAAGGACACCCTCATGATCTCCCGGACCCCTGAGGTCACATGCGTGGTGGTGGACGTGAGCCACGA
AGACCCTGAGGTCAAGTTCAACTGGTACGTGGACGGCGTGGAGGTGCATAATGCCAAGACAAAGCCGCGG
GAGGAGCAGTACAACAGCACGTACCGTGTGGTCAGCGTCCTCACCGTCCTGCACCAGGACTGGCTGAATG
GCAAGGAGTACAAGTGCAAGGTCTCCAACAAAGCCCTCCCAGCCCCCATCGAGAAAACCATCTCCAAAGC
CAAAGGGCAGCCCCGAGAACCACAGGTGTACACCCTGCCCCCATCCCGGGAGGAGATGACCAAGAACCAG
GTCAGCCTGACCTGCCTGGTCAAAGGCTTCTATCCCAGCGACATCGCCGTGGAGTGGGAGAGCAATGGGC
AGCCGGAGAACAACTACAAGACCACGCCTCCCGTGCTGGACTCCGACGGCTCCTTCTTCCTCTACAGCAA
GCTCACCGTGGACAAGAGCAGGTGGCAGCAGGGGAACGTCTTCTCATGCTCCGTGATGCACGAGGCTCTG
CACAACCACTACACGCAGAAGAGCCTCTCCCTGTCTCCGGGTAAATGATAACTCGAGTCTAGAGGGCCCG
TTTAAACCCGCTGATCAGCCTCGACTGTGCCTTCTAGTTGCCAGCCATCTGTTGTTTGCCCCTCCCCCGT
GCCTTCCTTGACCCTGGAAGGTGCCACTCCCACTGTCCTTTCCTAATAAAATGAGGAAATTGCATCGCAT
TGTCTGAGTAGGTGTCATTCTATTCTGGGGGGTGGGGTGGGGCAGGACAGCAAGGGGGAGGATTGGGAAG
ACAATAGCAGGCATGCTGGGGATGCGGTGGGCTCTATGGCTTCTGAGGCGGAAAGAACCAGCTGGGGCTC
TAGGGGGTATCCCC
[124 nt withheld, positions 6105-6228]
C
[91 nt withheld, positions 6230-6320]
A
[49 nt withheld, positions 6322-6370]
CCTTTGACGTTGGAGTCCACGTTCTTT
[37 nt withheld, positions 6398-6434]
ACCCTATCTCGGTCTATTCTTTTGATTTATAAGGGATTTTGCCGATTTCGGCCTATTGGTTAAAAAATGA
GCTGATTTAACAAAAATTTAACGCG
